Addgene plasmid #56611: mVenus-ER-5
Purpose: Localization: Endoplasmic Reticulum, Excitation: 515, Emission: 528
Depositing lab: Michael Davidson. Depositing organization: Florida State University, Tallahassee.
Backbone
  Vector backbone: mVenus
  Backbone size w/o insert (bp): 4750
  Vector type: Mammalian Expression
  Selectable markers: Neomycin (select with G418)
Growth in bacteria
  Bacterial resistance: Kanamycin, 50 μg/mL
  Growth temperature: 37°C
  Growth strain: DH5alpha
  Copy number: High Copy
Gene/Insert
  Gene/Insert name: ER (alt name: NM_004343.3)
  Species: H. sapiens (human)
  Mutation: ER Signal Peptide
  Entrez Gene: CALR (a.k.a. CALR1, CRT, HEL-S-99n, RO, SSA, cC1qR)
  Promoter: CMV
  Tag / fusion protein: mVenus
  Cloning method: Unknown
  Sequencing primers: 5′ CMV-F; 3′ SV40pA-R
Terms and licenses: Academic/Nonprofit Terms; Industry Terms
Depositor comments: . Excitation = 515; Emission = 528
How to cite: mVenus-ER-5 was a gift from Michael Davidson (Addgene plasmid # 56611 ; http://n2t.net/addgene:56611 ; RRID:Addgene_56611)
