[The description below was written by a language model from this plasmid's Addgene catalogue record.]
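Description:
mVenus-ER-5 is a mammalian expression plasmid that produces the yellow fluorescent protein mVenus targeted to the endoplasmic reticulum. It is built on an mVenus backbone of about 4.75 kb (size recorded without the insert) and is maintained in E. coli as a high-copy plasmid under kanamycin selection. A neomycin resistance marker allows G418 selection of transfected mammalian cells, so stable lines can be made as well as transient transfections. The record does not list the origin of replication or other backbone elements in detail, and no feature table is available to confirm the exact layout.

The insert is derived from human calreticulin (CALR), an abundant ER-resident chaperone. According to the record, only the ER signal peptide portion is used rather than the full coding sequence. This targeting sequence is fused to mVenus and expressed from the strong constitutive CMV promoter. The listed 3′ sequencing primer suggests an SV40 polyadenylation signal downstream. A signal peptide of this kind directs the nascent fusion protein into the ER lumen through the secretory translocation machinery. The record does not say whether a separate ER retention motif is present, what the orientation of the fusion is, or what the "5" in the name means.

The construct serves as a fluorescent organelle marker for visualising ER morphology and dynamics in live or fixed mammalian cells, or as a co-localisation reference alongside other labelled proteins. The recorded spectral properties of mVenus are excitation at 515 nm and emission at 528 nm.
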