>Addgene plasmid #56611 | mVenus-ER-5 | depositor partial sequence | sequence record 87499 | insert sequence
ATCCGCTAGCGCACCATGCTGCTATCCGTGCCGTTGCTGCTCGGCCTCCTCGGCCTGGCCGTCGCCGCAC
CGGTCGCCACCATGGTGAGCAAGGGCGAGGAGCTGTTCACCGGGGTGGTGCCCATCCTGGTCGAGCTGGA
CGGCGACGTAAACGGCCACAAGTTCAGCGTGTCCGGCGAGGGCGAGGGCGATGCCACCTACGGCAAGCTG
ACCCTGAAGCTGATCTGCACCACCGGCAAGCTGCCCGTGCCCTGGCCCACCCTCGTGACCACCCTGGGCT
ACGGCCTGCAGTGCTTCGCCCGCTACCCCGACCACATGAAGCAGCACGACTTCTTCAAGTCCGCCATGCC
CGAAGGCTACGTCCAGGAGCGCACCATCTTCTTCAAGGACGACGGCAACTACAAGACCCGCGCCGAGGTG
AAGTTCGAGGGCGACACCCTGGTGAACCGCATCGAGCTGAAGGGCATCGACTTCAAGGAGGACGGCAACA
TCCTGGGGCACAAGCTGGAGTACAACTACAACAGCCACAACGTCTATATCACCGCCGACAAGCAGAAGAA
CGGCATCAAGGCCAACTTCAAGATCCGCCACAACATCGAGGACGGCGGCGTGCAGCTCGCCGACCACTAC
CAGCAGAACACCCCCATCGGCGACGGCCCCGTGCTGCTGCCCGACAACCACTACCTGAGCTACCAGTCCA
AACTGAGCAAAGACCCCAACGAGAAGCGCGATCACATGGTCCTGCTGGAGTTCGTGACCGCCGCCGGGAT
CACTCTCGGCATGGACGAGCTGTACAAGTCCGGAAAGGACGAGCTGTAAGAATTCTGCAGTCGACGGTAC
CGCGGGCCCG
