>Addgene plasmid #56611 | mVenus-ER-5 | addgene partial sequence | sequence record 145994 | CMV-F 5'-CGCAAATGGGCGGTAGGCGTG-3'
TTTAGTGAACCGTCAGATCCGCTAGCGCCACCATGCTGCTATCCGTGCCGTTGCTGCTCGGCCTCCTCGG
CCTGGCCGTCGCCGCACCGGTCGCCACCATGGTGAGCAAGGGCGAGGAGCTGTTCACCGGGGTGGTGCCC
ATCCTGGTCGAGCTGGACGGCGACGTAAACGGCCACAAGTTCAGCGTGTCCGGCGAGGGCGAGGGCGATG
CCACCTACGGCAAGCTGACCCTGAAGCTGATCTGCACCACCGGCAAGCTGCCCGTGCCCTGGCCCACCCT
CGTGACCACCCTGGGCTACGGCCTGCAGTGCTTCGCCCGCTACCCCGACCACATGAAGCAGCACGACTTC
TTCAAGTCCGCCATGCCCGAAGGCTACGTCCAGGAGCGCACCATCTTCTTCAAGGACGACGGCAACTACA
AGACCCGCGCCGAGGTGAAGTTCGAGGGCGACACCCTGGTGAACCGCATCGAGCTGAAGGGCATCGACTT
CAAGGAGGACGGCAACATCCTGGGGCACAAGCTGGAGTACAACTACAACAGCCACAACGTCTATATCACC
GCCGACAAGCAGAAGAACGGCATCAAGGCCAACTTCAAGATCCGCCACAACATCGAGGACGGCGGCGTGC
AGCTCGCCGACCACTACCAGCAGAACACCCCCATCGGCGACGGCCCCGTGCTGCTGCCCGACAACCACTA
CCTGAGCTACCAGTCCAAACTGAGCAAAGACCCCAACGAGAAGCGCGATCACATGGTCCTGCTGGAGTTC
GTGACCGCCGCCGGGATCACTCTCGGCATGGACGAGCTGTACAAGTCCGGAAAGGACGAGCTGTAAGAAT
TCTGCAGTCGA
